Addgene plasmid #165565: pOpen-RNAse A
Purpose: Ribonuclease A or RNase A; endoribonuclease purified from bovine pancreas. Important enzyme for the removal of RNA for RNA free DNA purification reactions such as plasmid DNA purification and genomic DNA purification, RNA removal from recombinant protein preparations, ribonuclease protection assays, mapping single-base mutations in DNA/RNA.
Depositing lab: Drew Endy & Jennifer Molloy & FreeGenes Project. Depositing organization: Stanford University.
Backbone
  Vector backbone: pBuild
  Vector type: Synthetic Biology
Growth in bacteria
  Bacterial resistance: Ampicillin, 100 μg/mL
  Growth temperature: 37°C
  Growth strain: DH5alpha
  Copy number: High Copy
Gene/Insert
  Gene/Insert name: RNAse A
  Species: Other
  Cloning method: Restriction Enzyme; 5′ cloning site AATG (unknown if destroyed); 3′ cloning site GCTT (unknown if destroyed)
  Sequencing primers: 5′ M13 forward; 3′ M13 reverse
Depositor comments: Ribonuclease A or RNase A; endoribonuclease purified from bovine pancreas. Important enzyme for the removal of RNA for RNA free DNA purification reactions such as plasmid DNA purification and genomic DNA purification, RNA removal from recombinant protein preparations, ribonuclease protection assays, mapping single-base mutations in DNA/RNA. Effectively cleaves the phosphodiester bond between the 5'-ribose of a nucleotide and the phosphate group attached to the 3'-ribose of an adjacent pyrimidine nucleotide which forms a 2',3'-cyclic phosphate which is then hydrolyzed to the corresponding 3'-nucleoside phosphate. The plasmids in the Open Enzyme collection contain genetic parts and are not functional by themselves. Researchers can clone these enzymes into an expression vector of their choice and then transform into E. coli bacteria for expression and purification. Additional information can be found at https://www.addgene.org/depositor-collections/open-enzyme/.
How to cite: pOpen-RNAse A was a gift from Drew Endy & Jennifer Molloy & FreeGenes Project (Addgene plasmid # 165565 ; http://n2t.net/addgene:165565 ; RRID:Addgene_165565)
