[The description below was written by a language model from this plasmid's Addgene catalogue record and pLannotate feature annotations shown in this document.]
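Description:
pOpen-RNAse A is a small (about 2.6 kb) synthetic-biology part plasmid from the Open Enzyme collection, built on the pBuild backbone and used to store and distribute the coding sequence for ribonuclease A. It is propagated in E. coli from a high-copy ColE1/pUC-type origin and selected with ampicillin through a β-lactamase gene driven by its native bla promoter. The remaining annotated backbone elements are a T7 terminator downstream of the insert, a bidirectional tonB terminator and a very short lacZα remnant. These serve to insulate the insert region rather than to express it.

The payload is a roughly 370 bp open reading frame for the pancreatic-type endoribonuclease described by the depositor as bovine RNase A. The automated annotation assigns its best match to the bison RNASE1 protein, a closely related ruminant ortholog, so the two descriptions are broadly consistent. The insert is flanked by four-base junctions at its 5′ and 3′ ends, of the kind used as overhangs in modular restriction-based assembly, and can be verified by sequencing from M13 forward and reverse priming sites.

No promoter upstream of the coding sequence is annotated, and the depositor states that plasmids in this collection carry genetic parts that are not functional by themselves. The intended use is to transfer the gene into an expression vector of the user's choice for production and purification in E. coli. The enzyme cleaves RNA on the 3′ side of pyrimidine nucleotides via a 2′,3′-cyclic phosphate intermediate. It is used to remove RNA from plasmid, genomic DNA and recombinant protein preparations, in ribonuclease protection assays, and for mapping single-base mutations.
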