Features (pLannotate 1.2.2; 7 found; start..end, strand, type, name):
    107..478     +  CDS            RNASE1: RNAS1_BISBI - Also known as RNS1. Experimental evidence at protein level: Swiss-Prot protein existence level 1. Endonuclease that catalyzes the cleavage of RNA on the 3' side of pyrimidine nucleotides. Acts on single-stranded and double- stranded RNA (By similarity). From Bison bison (American bison) (Bos bison).
    599..646     +  terminator     T7 terminator: transcription terminator for bacteriophage T7 RNA polymerase
    734..1322    -  rep_origin     ori: high-copy-number ColE1/pMB1/pBR322/pUC origin of replication
   1513..2373    -  CDS            AmpR: β-lactamase; bla; confers resistance to ampicillin, carbenicillin, and related antibiotics
   2374..2478    -  promoter       AmpR promoter: bla
   2494..2510    -  CDS            lacZα (fragment): LacZα fragment of β-galactosidase; lacZ fragment
   2511..2542    +  terminator     tonB terminator: bidirectional E. coli tonB-P14 transcription terminator
>Addgene plasmid #165565 | pOpen-RNAse A | addgene full sequence | sequence record 340093 | Addgene NGS Result
AAAGGGGCCGTCAATATCAGGGTCTCTAATGGCACTGAAATCTCTCGTGCTGCTCTCTCTGCTGGTACTG
GTTCTGCTGCTGGTTCGCGTGCAGCCGTCGCTGGGCAAGGAAACCGCTGCGGCCAAATTCGAACGTCAGC
ACATGGACTCGTCTACCTCTGCCGCATCCTCTAGCAACTACTGCAACCAAATGATGAAATCTCGCAACCT
GACCAAGGATCGTTGCAAACCGGTTAACACCTTCGTGCATGAATCCCTGGCAGACGTCCAGGCTGTTTGC
TCCCAGAAGAACGTAGCATGCAAGAACGGCCAGACCAACTGTTATCAGTCTTATTCGACGATGAGCATCA
CCGATTGCCGTGAAACTGGTTCCTCAAAATATCCTAACTGCGCGTATAAAACAACTCAGGCCAACAAACA
TATTATCGTGGCTTGCGAAGGCAACCCTTACGTGCCGGTGCACTTTGATGCTTCTGTTTGAAGCTCAATC
TAACAGTGGGGCACGAGGCTCGCCGTTGCTATTAGGGATAACAGGGTAATGGCCATAGAGAGTGAAATTA
ACGCTGAGGTGTCAATCGTCGGAGCCGCTGAGCAATAACTAGCATAACCCCTTGGGGCCTCTAAACGGGT
CTTGAGGGGTTTTTTGCATGGTCATAGCTGTTTCCTGAGAGCTTGGCAGGTGATGACACACATTAACAAA
TTTCGTGAGGAGTCTCCAGAAGAATGCCATTAATTTCCATAGGCTCCGCCCCCCTGACGAGCATCACAAA
AATCGACGCTCAAGTCAGAGGTGGCGAAACCCGACAGGACTATAAAGATACCAGGCGTTTCCCCCTGGAA
GCTCCCTCGTGCGCTCTCCTGTTCCGACCCTGCCGCTTACCGGATACCTGTCCGCCTTTCTCCCTTCGGG
AAGCGTGGCGCTTTCTCATAGCTCACGCTGTAGGTATCTCAGTTCGGTGTAGGTCGTTCGCTCCAAGCTG
GGCTGTGTGCACGAACCCCCCGTTCAGCCCGACCGCTGCGCCTTATCCGGTAACTATCGTCTTGAGTCCA
ACCCGGTAAGACACGACTTATCGCCACTGGCAGCAGCCACTGGTAACAGGATTAGCAGAGCGAGGTATGT
AGGCGGTGCTACAGAGTTCTTGAAGTGGTGGCCTAACTACGGCTACACTAGAAGAACAGTATTTGGTATC
TGCGCTCTGCTGAAGCCAGTTACCTTCGGAAAAAGAGTTGGTAGCTCTTGATCCGGCAAACAAACCACCG
CTGGTAGCGGTGGTTTTTTTGTTTGCAAGCAGCAGATTACACGCAGAAAAAAAGGATCTCAAGAAGGCCT
ACTATTAGCAACAACGATCCTTTGATCTTTTCTACGGGGTCTGACGCTCAGTGGAACGAAAACTCACGTT
AAGGGATTTTGGTCATGAGATTATCAAAAAGGATCTTCACCTAGATCCTTTTAAATTAAAAATGAAGTTT
TAAATCAATCTAAAGTATATATGAGTAAACTTGGTCTGACAGTTACCAATGCTTAATCAGTGAGGCACCT
ATCTCAGCGATCTGTCTATTTCGTTCATCCATAGTTGCCTGACTCCCCGTCGTGTAGATAACTACGATAC
GGGAGGGCTTACCATCTGGCCCCAGTGCTGCAATGATACCGCGAGAACCACGCTCACCGGCTCCAGATTT
ATCAGCAATAAACCAGCCAGCCGGAAGGGCCGAGCGCAGAAGTGGTCCTGCAACTTTATCCGCCTCCATC
CAGTCTATTAATTGTTGCCGGGAAGCTAGAGTAAGTAGTTCGCCAGTTAATAGTTTGCGCAACGTTGTTG
CCATTGCTACAGGCATCGTGGTGTCACGCTCGTCGTTTGGTATGGCTTCATTCAGCTCCGGTTCCCAACG
ATCAAGGCGAGTTACATGATCCCCCATGTTGTGCAAAAAAGCGGTTAGCTCCTTCGGTCCTCCGATCGTT
GTCAGAAGTAAGTTGGCCGCAGTGTTATCACTCATGGTTATGGCAGCACTGCATAATTCTCTTACTGTCA
TGCCATCCGTAAGATGCTTTTCTGTGACTGGTGAGTACTCAACCAAGTCATTCTGAGAATAGTGTATGCG
GCGACCGAGTTGCTCTTGCCCGGCGTCAATACGGGATAATACCGCGCCACATAGCAGAACTTTAAAAGTG
CTCATCATTGGAAAACGTTCTTCGGGGCGAAAACTCTCAAGGATCTTACCGCTGTTGAGATCCAGTTCGA
TGTAACCCACTCGTGCACCCAACTGATCTTCAGCATCTTTTACTTTCACCAGCGTTTCTGGGTGAGCAAA
AACAGGAAGGCAAAATGCCGCAAAAAAGGGAATAAGGGCGACACGGAAATGTTGAATACTCATACTCTTC
CTTTTTCAATATTATTGAAGCATTTATCAGGGTTATTGTCTCATGAGCGGATACATATTTGAATGTATTT
AGAAAAATAAACAAATAGGGGTTCCGCGCACCTGCACCAGTCAGTAAAACGACGGCCAGTAGTCAAAAGC
CTCCGACCGGAGGCTTTTGACTTGGTTCAGGTGGAGTGGGAG
